Addgene plasmid #15412: pET19b-MED17
Depositing lab: Joan Conaway & Ronald Conaway. Depositing organization: Stowers Institute for Medical Research. Publication: A mammalian homolog of Drosophila melanogaster transcriptional coactivator intersex is a subunit of the mammalian Mediator complex. Sato S, Tomomori-Sato C, Banks CA, Parmely TJ, Sorokina I, Brower CS, Conaway RC, Conaway JW. J Biol Chem. 2003 Dec 12. 278(50):49671-4. 10.1074/jbc.C300444200 PubMed 14576168.
Backbone
  Vector backbone: pET19b
  Backbone manufacturer: EMD Biosciences
  Backbone size w/o insert (bp): 5700
  Vector type: Bacterial Expression
Growth in bacteria
  Bacterial resistance: Ampicillin, 100 μg/mL
  Growth temperature: 37°C
  Growth strain: DH5alpha
  Copy number: Low Copy
Gene/Insert
  Gene/Insert name: MED17 (alt name: TRAP80)
  Species: H. sapiens (human)
  Insert size (bp): 1956
  Mutation: N/A
  GenBank ID: BE883062
  Entrez Gene: MED17 (a.k.a. CRSP6, CRSP77, DRIP80, TRAP80)
  Tag / fusion protein: His (N terminal on backbone)
  Cloning method: Restriction Enzyme; 5′ cloning site XhoI (not destroyed); 3′ cloning site BamHI (not destroyed)
  Sequencing primers: 5′ T7; 3′ T7 terminator
Terms and licenses: Academic/Nonprofit Terms; Industry Terms: Not Available to Industry
How to cite: pET19b-MED17 was a gift from Joan Conaway & Ronald Conaway (Addgene plasmid # 15412 ; http://n2t.net/addgene:15412 ; RRID:Addgene_15412)
