[The description below was written by a language model from this plasmid's Addgene catalogue record.]
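Description:
pET19b-MED17 is a bacterial expression plasmid built on the commercial pET19b backbone (about 5.7 kb without insert) and carrying the human MED17 coding sequence, an insert of roughly 1.96 kb. MED17, also known as TRAP80, CRSP6, CRSP77 or DRIP80, encodes a subunit of the Mediator complex, the multiprotein coactivator that links transcriptional regulators to RNA polymerase II. The insert was placed between the XhoI and BamHI sites of the vector by restriction cloning, with both sites retained, and no mutation is recorded. The backbone supplies an N-terminal His tag, so the protein is produced as a His-tagged fusion suited to purification by immobilised metal affinity chromatography.

The plasmid confers ampicillin resistance, is listed as low copy, and is maintained in a standard cloning strain, DH5alpha. No feature table accompanies the record, so individual regulatory elements are not itemised. However, the T7 and T7 terminator sequencing primers are consistent with the usual pET design, in which the insert sits between a T7 promoter and T7 terminator and is expressed only in host strains that supply T7 RNA polymerase, typically under inducible control. The record does not name an expression strain or state a specific application. The associated publication concerns the subunit composition of the mammalian Mediator complex, which suggests the construct was made to produce recombinant human MED17 in E. coli for biochemical work such as studies of subunit interactions or complex assembly.
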