>Addgene plasmid #15412 | pET19b-MED17 | depositor partial sequence | sequence record 8277 | Author sequence
ATGTCCGGGGTGCGCGCAGTGCGGATCAGCATCGAATCGGCCTGCGAGAAGCAGGTCCATGAGGTGGGCC
TGGATGGCACCGAGACGTACCTGCCCCCGCTGTCCATGTCGCAGAATCTGGCGCGTCTGGCCCAGCGGAT
AGACTTCAGCCAGGGTTCGGGCTCCGAGGAGGAGGAGGCGGCGGGGACCGAGGGCGACGCGCAGGAGTGG
CCGGGCGCCGGGTCCAGCGCAGACCAGGACGACGAGGAAGGAGTGGTAAAATTTCAGCCTTCCCTTTGGC
CTTGGGACTCAGTGAGGAACAATTTGAGAAGTGCCCTGACAGAGATGTGTGTTCTCTATGATGTTCTCAG
TATTGTTAGGGATAAAAAATTTATGACTCTTGATCCTGTCTCTCAGGATGCACTTCCTCCAAAACAGAAT
CCTCAGACGTTGCAATTGATATCTAAAAAGAAGTCACTTGCTGGAGCAGCACAAATCTTATTGAAGGGGG
CAGAAAGACTGACTAAATCAGTTACCGAAAACCAAGAAAACAAGCTACAAAGAGACTTCAATTCTGAGCT
TTTGCGATTACGGCAACACTGGAAACTTCGAAAAGTTGGAGATAAAATTCTCGGAGATCTGAGCTACAGA
AGTGCAGGATCTCTCTTTCCTCATCATGGTACATTTGAAGTAATAAAGAATACAGATCTCGATCTGGATA
AAAAGATACCTGAAGATTACTGTCCTCTTGATGTCCAAATTCCTAGTGATTTAGAGGGGTCTGCATATAT
CAAGGTTTCAATACAAAAACAGGCTCCAGATATAGGTGACCTCGGCACAGTTAACCTCTTCAAACGACCT
TTGCCCAAATCCAAACCAGGTTCCCCACATTGGCAGACAAAATTAGAAGCGGCACAGAATGTTCTCTTAT
GTAAAGAAATTTTTGCACAGCTCTCTCGGGAAGCTGTTCAAATTAAATCACAAGTCCCTCACATTGTGGT
GAAAAACCAGATTATCTCTCAGCCCTTTCCGAGCTTGCAGTTATCTATTTCTTTGTGCCATTCCTCAAAT
GATAAGAAATCCCAAAAATTTGCTACTGAGAAGCAATGTCCGGAGGACCACCTTTATGTCCTAGAGCATA
ATTTGCATCTACTGATTAGAGAGTTTCATAAACAGACCTTGAGTTCCATCATGATGCCTCATCCAGCAAG
TGCACCTTTTGGCCACAAGAGAATGAGACTTTCGGGTCCTCAAGCTTTTGATAAAAATGAAATTAATTCA
TTACAGTCCAGTGAAGGGCTTCTGGAAAAAATAATTAAACAAGCAAAGCATATTTTTCTAAGGAGTAGAG
CTGCTGCAACCATTGACAGCTTAGCAAGCCGAATTGAGGATCCTCAGATACAGGCTCATTGGTCAAATAT
CAATGATGTTTATGAATCTAGTGTGAAAGTTTTAATCACATCACAAGGCTATGAACAAATATGCAAGTCC
ATTCAACTGCAATTGAATATTGGAGTTGAGCAGATTCGAGTTGTACATAGAGATGGAAGAGTAATTACAC
TGTCTTATCAGGAGCAGGAGCTACAGGATTTTCTTCTGTCTCAGATGTCACAGCACCAGGTACATGCAGT
TCAGCAACTCGCCAAGGTTATGGGCTGGCAAGTACTGAGCTTCAGTAATCATGTGGGACTTGGACCTATA
GAGAGCATTGGTAATGCATCTGCCATCACGGTGGCCTCCCCAAGTGGTGACTATGCTATTTCAGTTCGTA
ATGGACCTGAAAGTGGCAGCAAGATTATGGTTCAGTTTCCTCGTAACCAATGTAAAGACCTTCCAAAAAG
TGATGTTTTACAAGATAACAAATGGAGTCATCTTCGTGGGCCATTCAAAGAAGTTCAGTGGAATAAAATG
GAAGGTCGAAATTTTGTTTATAAAATGGAGCTGCTTATGTCTGCACTTAGCCCTTGTCTACTATGA
