>Addgene plasmid #15412 | pET19b-MED17 | addgene partial sequence | sequence record 36698 | T7 5'-TAATACGACTCACTATAGGG-3'
GAGNAATTCCCTCTANAATATTTTGTTTACTTTAAGAAGGAGATATACCATGGGCCATCATCATCATCAT
CATCATCATCATCACAGCAGCGGCCATATCGACGACGACGACAAGCATATGCTCGAGATGTCCGGGGTGC
GCGCAGTGCGGATCAGCATCGAATCGGCCTGCGAGAAGCAGGTCCATGAGGTGGGCCTGGATGGCACCGA
GACGTACCTGCCCCCGCTGTCCATGTCGCAGAATCTGGCGCGTCTGGCCCAGCGGATAGACTTCAGCCAG
GGTTCGGGCTCCGAGGAGGAGGAGGCGGCGGGGACCGAGGGCGACGCGCAGGAGTGGCCGGGCGCCGGGT
CCAGCGCAGACCAGGACGACGAGGAAGGAGTGGTAAAATTTCAGCCTTCCCTTTGGCCTTGGGACTCAGT
GAGGAACAATTTGAGAAGTGCCCTGACAGAGATGTGTGTTCTCTATGATGTTCTCAGTATTGTTAGGGAT
AAAAAATTTATGACTCTTGATCCTGTCTCTCAGGATGCACTTCCTCCAAAACAGAATCCTCAGACGTTGC
AATTGATATCTAAAAAGAAGTCACTTGCTGGAGCAGCACAAATCTTATTGAAGGGGGCAGAAAGACTGAC
TAAATCAGTTACCGAAAACCAAGAAAACAAGCTACAAAGAGACTTCAATTCTGAGCTTTTGCGATTACGG
CAACACTGGAAACTTCGAAAAGTTGGAGATAAAATTCTCGGAGATCTGAGCTACAGAAGTGCAGGATCTC
TCTTTCCTCATCATGGTACATTTGAAGTAATAAAGAATACAGATCTCGATCTGGATAAAAAGATACCTGA
AGATTACTGTCCTCTTGATGTCCAAATTCCTAGTGATTTAGAGGGGTCTGCATATATCAAGGTTTCAATA
CAAAAACAGGCTCCAGAT
